>Addgene plasmid #37562 | pLenti-tkd2MetGFP | depositor full sequence | sequence record 47324 | pLenti-tkd2MetGFP sequence 9324 bps
CAGGTGGCACTTTTCGGGGAAATGTGCGCGGAACCCCTATTTGTTTATTTTTCTAAATACATTCAAATAT
GTATCCGCTCATGAGACAATAACCCTGATAAATGCTTCAATAATATTGAAAAAGGAAGAGTATGAGTATT
CAACATTTCCGTGTCGCCCTTATTCCCTTTTTTGCGGCATTTTGCCTTCCTGTTTTTGCTCACCCAGAAA
CGCTGGTGAAAGTAAAAGATGCTGAAGATCAGTTGGGTGCACGAGTGGGTTACATCGAACTGGATCTCAA
CAGCGGTAAGATCCTTGAGAGTTTTCGCCCCGAAGAACGTTTTCCAATGATGAGCACTTTTAAAGTTCTG
CTATGTGGCGCGGTATTATCCCGTATTGACGCCGGGCAAGAGCAACTCGGTCGCCGCATACACTATTCTC
AGAATGACTTGGTTGAGTACTCACCAGTCACAGAAAAGCATCTTACGGATGGCATGACAGTAAGAGAATT
ATGCAGTGCTGCCATAACCATGAGTGATAACACTGCGGCCAACTTACTTCTGACAACGATCGGAGGACCG
AAGGAGCTAACCGCTTTTTTGCACAACATGGGGGATCATGTAACTCGCCTTGATCGTTGGGAACCGGAGC
TGAATGAAGCCATACCAAACGACGAGCGTGACACCACGATGCCTGTAGCAATGGCAACAACGTTGCGCAA
ACTATTAACTGGCGAACTACTTACTCTAGCTTCCCGGCAACAATTAATAGACTGGATGGAGGCGGATAAA
GTTGCAGGACCACTTCTGCGCTCGGCCCTTCCGGCTGGCTGGTTTATTGCTGATAAATCTGGAGCCGGTG
AGCGTGGGTCTCGCGGTATCATTGCAGCACTGGGGCCAGATGGTAAGCCCTCCCGTATCGTAGTTATCTA
CACGACGGGGAGTCAGGCAACTATGGATGAACGAAATAGACAGATCGCTGAGATAGGTGCCTCACTGATT
AAGCATTGGTAACTGTCAGACCAAGTTTACTCATATATACTTTAGATTGATTTAAAACTTCATTTTTAAT
TTAAAAGGATCTAGGTGAAGATCCTTTTTGATAATCTCATGACCAAAATCCCTTAACGTGAGTTTTCGTT
CCACTGAGCGTCAGACCCCGTAGAAAAGATCAAAGGATCTTCTTGAGATCCTTTTTTTCTGCGCGTAATC
TGCTGCTTGCAAACAAAAAAACCACCGCTACCAGCGGTGGTTTGTTTGCCGGATCAAGAGCTACCAACTC
TTTTTCCGAAGGTAACTGGCTTCAGCAGAGCGCAGATACCAAATACTGTCCTTCTAGTGTAGCCGTAGTT
AGGCCACCACTTCAAGAACTCTGTAGCACCGCCTACATACCTCGCTCTGCTAATCCTGTTACCAGTGGCT
GCTGCCAGTGGCGATAAGTCGTGTCTTACCGGGTTGGACTCAAGACGATAGTTACCGGATAAGGCGCAGC
GGTCGGGCTGAACGGGGGGTTCGTGCACACAGCCCAGCTTGGAGCGAACGACCTACACCGAACTGAGATA
CCTACAGCGTGAGCTATGAGAAAGCGCCACGCTTCCCGAAGGGAGAAAGGCGGACAGGTATCCGGTAAGC
GGCAGGGTCGGAACAGGAGAGCGCACGAGGGAGCTTCCAGGGGGAAACGCCTGGTATCTTTATAGTCCTG
TCGGGTTTCGCCACCTCTGACTTGAGCGTCGATTTTTGTGATGCTCGTCAGGGGGGCGGAGCCTATGGAA
AAACGCCAGCAACGCGGCCTTTTTACGGTTCCTGGCCTTTTGCTGGCCTTTTGCTCACATGTTCTTTCCT
GCGTTATCCCCTGATTCTGTGGATAACCGTATTACCGCCTTTGAGTGAGCTGATACCGCTCGCCGCAGCC
GAACGACCGAGCGCAGCGAGTCAGTGAGCGAGGAAGCGGAAGAGCGCCCAATACGCAAACCGCCTCTCCC
CGCGCGTTGGCCGATTCATTAATGCAGCTGGCACGACAGGTTTCCCGACTGGAAAGCGGGCAGTGAGCGC
AACGCAATTAATGTGAGTTAGCTCACTCATTAGGCACCCCAGGCTTTACACTTTATGCTTCCGGCTCGTA
TGTTGTGTGGAATTGTGAGCGGATAACAATTTCACACAGGAAACAGCTATGACCATGATTACGCCAAGCG
CGCAATTAACCCTCACTAAAGGGAACAAAAGCTGGAGCTGCAAGCTTAATGTAGTCTTATGCAATACTCT
TGTAGTCTTGCAACATGGTAACGATGAGTTAGCAACATGCCTTACAAGGAGAGAAAAAGCACCGTGCATG
CCGATTGGTGGAAGTAAGGTGGTACGATCGTGCCTTATTAGGAAGGCAACAGACGGGTCTGACATGGATT
GGACGAACCACTGAATTGCCGCATTGCAGAGATATTGTATTTAAGTGCCTAGCTCGATACAATAAACGGG
TCTCTCTGGTTAGACCAGATCTGAGCCTGGGAGCTCTCTGGCTAACTAGGGAACCCACTGCTTAAGCCTC
AATAAAGCTTGCCTTGAGTGCTTCAAGTAGTGTGTGCCCGTCTGTTGTGTGACTCTGGTAACTAGAGATC
CCTCAGACCCTTTTAGTCAGTGTGGAAAATCTCTAGCAGTGGCGCCCGAACAGGGACCTGAAAGCGAAAG
GGAAACCAGAGCTCTCTCGACGCAGGACTCGGCTTGCTGAAGCGCGCACGGCAAGAGGCGAGGGGCGGCG
ACTGGTGAGTACGCCAAAAATTTTGACTAGCGGAGGCTAGAAGGAGAGAGATGGGTGCGAGAGCGTCAGT
ATTAAGCGGGGGAGAATTAGATCGCGATGGGAAAAAATTCGGTTAAGGCCAGGGGGAAAGAAAAAATATA
AATTAAAACATATAGTATGGGCAAGCAGGGAGCTAGAACGATTCGCAGTTAATCCTGGCCTGTTAGAAAC
ATCAGAAGGCTGTAGACAAATACTGGGACAGCTACAACCATCCCTTCAGACAGGATCAGAAGAACTTAGA
TCATTATATAATACAGTAGCAACCCTCTATTGTGTGCATCAAAGGATAGAGATAAAAGACACCAAGGAAG
CTTTAGACAAGATAGAGGAAGAGCAAAACAAAAGTAAGACCACCGCACAGCAAGCGGCCGCTGATCTTCA
GACCTGGAGGAGGAGATATGAGGGACAATTGGAGAAGTGAATTATATAAATATAAAGTAGTAAAAATTGA
ACCATTAGGAGTAGCACCCACCAAGGCAAAGAGAAGAGTGGTGCAGAGAGAAAAAAGAGCAGTGGGAATA
GGAGCTTTGTTCCTTGGGTTCTTGGGAGCAGCAGGAAGCACTATGGGCGCAGCCTCAATGACGCTGACGG
TACAGGCCAGACAATTATTGTCTGGTATAGTGCAGCAGCAGAACAATTTGCTGAGGGCTATTGAGGCGCA
ACAGCATCTGTTGCAACTCACAGTCTGGGGCATCAAGCAGCTCCAGGCAAGAATCCTGGCTGTGGAAAGA
TACCTAAAGGATCAACAGCTCCTGGGGATTTGGGGTTGCTCTGGAAAACTCATTTGCACCACTGCTGTGC
CTTGGAATGCTAGTTGGAGTAATAAATCTCTGGAACAGATTGGAATCACACGACCTGGATGGAGTGGGAC
AGAGAAATTAACAATTACACAAGCTTAATACACTCCTTAATTGAAGAATCGCAAAACCAGCAAGAAAAGA
ATGAACAAGAATTATTGGAATTAGATAAATGGGCAAGTTTGTGGAATTGGTTTAACATAACAAATTGGCT
GTGGTATATAAAATTATTCATAATGATAGTAGGAGGCTTGGTAGGTTTAAGAATAGTTTTTGCTGTACTT
TCTATAGTGAATAGAGTTAGGCAGGGATATTCACCATTATCGTTTCAGACCCACCTCCCAACCCCGAGGG
GACCCGACAGGCCCGAAGGAATAGAAGAAGAAGGTGGAGAGAGAGACAGAGACAGATCCATTCGATTAGT
GAACGGATCTCGACGGTTAACTTTTAAAAGAAAAGGGGGGATTGGGGGGTACAGTGCAGGGGAAAGAATA
GTAGACATAATAGCAACAGACATACAAACTAAAGAATTACAAAAACAAATTACAAAAATTCAAAATTTTA
TCGATAAGCTTGGGAGTTCCGCGTTACATAACTTACGGTAAATGGCCCGCCTGGCTGACCGCCCAACGAC
CCCCGCCCATTGACGTCAATAATGACGTATGTTCCCATAGTAACGCCAATAGGGACTTTCCATTGACGTC
AATGGGTGGAGTATTTACGGTAAACTGCCCACTTGGCAGTACATCAAGTGTATCATATGCCAAGTACGCC
CCCTATTGACGTCAATGACGGTAAATGGCCCGCCTGGCATTATGCCCAGTACATGACCTTATGGGACTTT
CCTACTTGGCAGTACATCTACGTATTAGTCATCGCTATTACCATGGTGATGCGGTTTTGGCAGTACATCA
ATGGGCGTGGATAGCGGTTTGACTCACGGGGATTTCCAAGTCTCCACCCCATTGACGTCAATGGGAGTTT
GTTTTGGCACCAAAATCAACGGGACTTTCCAAAATGTCGTAACAACTCCGCCCCATTGACGCAAATGGGC
GGTAGGCGTGTACGGTGGGAGGTCTATATAAGCAGAGCTCGTTTAGTGAACCGTCAGATCGCCTGGAGAC
GCCATCCACGCTGTTTTGACCTCCATAGAAGACACCGACTCTAGAGGATCCACCATGCTACCATACATGA
AACATGGAGATCTTCGAAATTTCATTCGAAATGAGACTCATAATCCAACTGTAAAAGATCTTATTGGCTT
TGGTCTTCAAGTAGCCAAAGGCATGAAATATCTTGCAAGCAAAAAGTTTGTCCACAGAGACTTGGCTGCA
AGAAACTGTATGCTGGATGAAAAATTCACAGTCAAGGTTGCTGATTTTGGTCTTGCCAGAGACATGTATG
ATAAAGAATACTATAGTGTACACAACAAAACAGGTGCAAAGCTGCCAGTGAAGTGGATGGCTTTGGAAAG
TCTGCAAACTCAAAAGTTTACCACCAAGTCAGATGTGTGGTCCTTTGGCGTGCTCCTCTGGGAGCTGATG
ACAAGAGGAGCCCCACCTTATCCTGACGTAAACACCTTTGATATAACTGTTTACTTGTTGCAAGGGAGAA
GACTCCTACAACCCGAATACTGCCCAGACCCCTTATATGAAGTAATGCTAAAATGCTGGCACCCTAAAGC
CGAAATGCGCCCATCCTTTTCTGAACTGGTGTCCCGGATATCAGCGATCTTCTCTACTTTCATTGGGGAG
CACTATGTCCATGTGAACGCTACTTATGTGAACGTAAAATGTGTCGCTCCGTATCCTTCTCTGTTGTCAT
CAGAAGATAACGCTGATGATGAGGTGGACACACGACCAGCCTCCTTCTGGGAGACATCAGCGGATCCACC
GGTCGCCACCATGGTGAGCAAGGGCGAGGAGCTGTTCACCGGGGTGGTGCCCATCCTGGTCGAGCTGGAC
GGCGACGTAAACGGCCACAAGTTCAGCGTGTCCGGCGAGGGCGAGGGCGATGCCACCTACGGCAAGCTGA
CCCTGAAGTTCATCTGCACCACCGGCAAGCTGCCCGTGCCCTGGCCCACCCTCGTGACCACCCTGACCTA
CGGCGTGCAGTGCTTCAGCCGCTACCCCGACCACATGAAGCAGCACGACTTCTTCAAGTCCGCCATGCCC
GAAGGCTACGTCCAGGAGCGCACCATCTTCTTCAAGGACGACGGCAACTACAAGACCCGCGCCGAGGTGA
AGTTCGAGGGCGACACCCTGGTGAACCGCATCGAGCTGAAGGGCATCGACTTCAAGGAGGACGGCAACAT
CCTGGGGCACAAGCTGGAGTACAACTACAACAGCCACAACGTCTATATCATGGCCGACAAGCAGAAGAAC
GGCATCAAGGTGAACTTCAAGATCCGCCACAACATCGAGGACGGCAGCGTGCAGCTCGCCGACCACTACC
AGCAGAACACCCCCATCGGCGACGGCCCCGTGCTGCTGCCCGACAACCACTACCTGAGCACCCAGTCCGC
CCTGAGCAAAGACCCCAACGAGAAGCGCGATCACATGGTCCTGCTGGAGTTCGTGACCGCCGCCGGGATC
ACTCTCGGCATGGACGAGCTGTACAAGTAAAGCGGCCGCGTCGACAATCAACCTCTGGATTACAAAATTT
GTGAAAGATTGACTGGTATTCTTAACTATGTTGCTCCTTTTACGCTATGTGGATACGCTGCTTTAATGCC
TTTGTATCATGCTATTGCTTCCCGTATGGCTTTCATTTTCTCCTCCTTGTATAAATCCTGGTTGCTGTCT
CTTTATGAGGAGTTGTGGCCCGTTGTCAGGCAACGTGGCGTGGTGTGCACTGTGTTTGCTGACGCAACCC
CCACTGGTTGGGGCATTGCCACCACCTGTCAGCTCCTTTCCGGGACTTTCGCTTTCCCCCTCCCTATTGC
CACGGCGGAACTCATCGCCGCCTGCCTTGCCCGCTGCTGGACAGGGGCTCGGCTGTTGGGCACTGACAAT
TCCGTGGTGTTGTCGGGGAAGCTGACGTCCTTTCCATGGCTGCTCGCCTGTGTTGCCACCTGGATTCTGC
GCGGGACGTCCTTCTGCTACGTCCCTTCGGCCCTCAATCCAGCGGACCTTCCTTCCCGCGGCCTGCTGCC
GGCTCTGCGGCCTCTTCCGCGTCTTCGCCTTCGCCCTCAGACGAGTCGGATCTCCCTTTGGGCCGCCTCC
CCGCCTGGAATTCTACCGGGTAGGGGAGGCGCTTTTCCCAAGGCAGTCTGGAGCATGCGCTTTAGCAGCC
CCGCTGGGCACTTGGCGCTACACAAGTGGCCTCTGGCCTCGCACACATTCCACATCCACCGGTAGGCGCC
AACCGGCTCCGTTCTTTGGTGGCCCCTTCGCGCCACCTTCTACTCCTCCCCTAGTCAGGAAGTTCCCCCC
CGCCCCGCAGCTCGCGTCGTGCAGGACGTGACAAATGGAAGTAGCACGTCTCACTAGTCTCGTGCAGATG
GACAGCACCGCTGAGCAATGGAAGCGGGTAGGCCTTTGGGGCAGCGGCCAATAGCAGCTTTGCTCCTTCG
CTTTCTGGGCTCAGAGGCTGGGAAGGGGTGGGTCCGGGGGCGGGCTCAGGGGCGGGCTCAGGGGCGGGGC
GGGCGCCCGAAGGTCCTCCGGAGGCCCGGCATTCTGCACGCTTCAAAAGCGCACGTCTGCCGCGCTGTTC
TCCTCTTCCTCATCTCCGGGCCTTTCGACCTGCAGCCCAAGCTTACCATGACCGAGTACAAGCCCACGGT
GCGCCTCGCCACCCGCGACGACGTCCCCAGGGCCGTACGCACCCTCGCCGCCGCGTTCGCCGACTACCCC
GCCACGCGCCACACCGTCGATCCGGACCGCCACATCGAGCGGGTCACCGAGCTGCAAGAACTCTTCCTCA
CGCGCGTCGGGCTCGACATCGGCAAGGTGTGGGTCGCGGACGACGGCGCCGCGGTGGCGGTCTGGACCAC
GCCGGAGAGCGTCGAAGCGGGGGCGGTGTTCGCCGAGATCGGCCCGCGCATGGCCGAGTTGAGCGGTTCC
CGGCTGGCCGCGCAGCAACAGATGGAAGGCCTCCTGGCGCCGCACCGGCCCAAGGAGCCCGCGTGGTTCC
TGGCCACCGTCGGCGTCTCGCCCGACCACCAGGGCAAGGGTCTGGGCAGCGCCGTCGTGCTCCCCGGAGT
GGAGGCGGCCGAGCGCGCCGGGGTGCCCGCCTTCCTGGAGACCTCCGCGCCCCGCAACCTCCCCTTCTAC
GAGCGGCTCGGCTTCACCGTCACCGCCGACGTCGAGGTGCCCGAAGGACCGCGCACCTGGTGCATGACCC
GCAAGCCCGGTGCCTGACGCCCGCCCCACGACCCGCAGCGCCCGACCGAAAGGAGCGCACGACCCCATGC
ATCTCGAGGGCCCGGTACCTTTAAGACCAATGACTTACAAGGCAGCTGTAGATCTTAGCCACTTTTTAAA
AGAAAAGGGGGGACTGGAAGGGCTAGCTCACTCCCAACGAAGACAAGATCTGCTTTTTGCTTGTACTGGG
TCTCTCTGGTTAGACCAGATCTGAGCCTGGGAGCTCTCTGGCTGCCTAGGGAACCCACTGCTTAAGCCTC
AATAAAGCTTGCCTTGAGTGCTTCAAGTAGTGTGTGCCCGTCTGTTGTGTGACTCTGGTAACTAGAGATC
CCTCAGACCCTTTTAGTCAGTGTGGAAAATCTCTAGCAGTAGTAGTTCATGTCATCTTATTATTCAGTAT
TTATAACTTGCAAAGAAATGAATATCAGAGAGTGAGAGGAACTTGTTTATTGCAGCTTATAATGGTTACA
AATAAAGCAATAGCATCACAAATTTCACAAATAAAGCATTTTTTTCACTGCATTCTAGTTGTGGTTTGTC
CAAACTCATCAATGTATCTTATCATGTCTGGCTCTAGCTATCCCGCCCCTAACTCCGCCCAGTTCCGCCC
ATTCTCCGCCCCATGGCTGACTAATTTTTTTTATTTATGCAGAGGCCGAGGCCGCCTCGGCCTCTGAGCT
ATTCCAGAAGTAGTGAGGAGGCTTTTTTGGAGGCCTAGGCTTTTGCGTCGAGACGTACCCAATTCGCCCT
ATAGTGAGTCGTATTACGCGCGCTCACTGGCCGTCGTTTTACAACGTCGTGACTGGGAAAACCCTGGCGT
TACCCAACTTAATCGCCTTGCAGCACATCCCCCTTTCGCCAGCTGGCGTAATAGCGAAGAGGCCCGCACC
GATCGCCCTTCCCAACAGTTGCGCAGCCTGAATGGCGAATGGCGCG
[124 nt withheld, positions 8867-8990]
C
[91 nt withheld, positions 8992-9082]
A
[49 nt withheld, positions 9084-9132]
CCTTTGACGTTGGAGTCCACGTTCTTT
[37 nt withheld, positions 9160-9196]
ACCCTATCTCGGTCTATTCTTTTGATTTATAAGGGATTTTGCCGATTTCGGCCTATTGGTTAAAAAATGA
GCTGATTTAACAAAAATTTAACGCGAATTTTAACAAAATATTAACGTTTACAATTTCC
Features (pLannotate 1.2.2; 29 found; start..end, strand, type, name):
     27..131     +  promoter       AmpR promoter: bla
    132..992     +  CDS            AmpR: β-lactamase; bla; confers resistance to ampicillin, carbenicillin, and related antibiotics
   1163..1751    +  rep_origin     ori: high-copy-number ColE1/pMB1/pBR322/pUC origin of replication
   1934..2026    +  CDS            lacI (fragment): lac repressor; lacI; The lac repressor binds to the lac operator to inhibit transcription in E. coli. This inhibition can be relieved by adding lactose or isopropyl-β-D-thiogalactopyranoside (IPTG).
   2039..2060    +  protein_bind   CAP binding site: CAP binding activates transcription in the presence of cAMP. E. coli catabolite activator protein
   2075..2105    +  promoter       lac promoter: promoter for the E. coli lac operon
   2113..2129    +  protein_bind   lac operator: The lac repressor binds to the lac operator to inhibit transcription in E. coli. This inhibition can be relieved by adding lactose or isopropyl-β-D-thiogalactopyranoside (IPTG). lac repressor encoded by lacI
   2174..2192    +  promoter       T3 promoter: promoter for bacteriophage T3 RNA polymerase
   2220..2441    +  promoter       RSV promoter: Rous sarcoma virus enhancer/promoter
   2448..2628    +  LTR            5' LTR (truncated): truncated 5' long terminal repeat (LTR) from HIV-1
   2672..2797    +  misc_feature   HIV-1 Ψ: packaging signal of human immunodeficiency virus type 1
   2781..3144    +  CDS            HIV-1 gag (fragment): gag protein from human immunodeficiency virus 1; gag
   3239..3575    +  ncRNA          RRE: Accession: RF00036 - HIV Rev response element
   3611..4000    +  CDS            env (fragment): ENV_HV1H2 - Experimental evidence at protein level: Swiss-Prot protein existence level 1. [Transmembrane protein gp41]: Acts as a class I viral fusion protein. Under the current model, the protein has at least 3 conformational states: pre-fusion native state, pre-hairpin intermediate state, and post-fusion hairpin state. During fusion of viral and target intracellular membranes, the coiled coil regions (heptad repeats) assume a trimer-of-hairpins structure, positioning the fusion peptide in close proximity to the C-terminal region of the ectodomain. The formation of this structure appears to d
   4012..4129    +  misc_feature   cPPT/CTS: central polypurine tract and central termination sequence of HIV-1
   4152..4455    +  enhancer       CMV enhancer: human cytomegalovirus immediate early enhancer
   4456..4659    +  promoter       CMV promoter: human cytomegalovirus (CMV) immediate early promoter
   4730..5449    +  CDS            MET (fragment): MET_HUMAN - Experimental evidence at protein level: Swiss-Prot protein existence level 1. (Microbial infection) Acts as a receptor for Listeria monocytogenes internalin InlB, mediating entry of the pathogen into cells. From Homo sapiens (Human).
   5471..6190    +  CDS            EGFP: the original enhanced GFP (Yang et al., 1996) mammalian codon-optimized
   6206..6794    +  misc_feature   WPRE: woodchuck hepatitis virus posttranscriptional regulatory element
   6808..7307    +  promoter       PGK promoter: mouse phosphoglycerate kinase 1 promoter
   7328..7927    +  CDS            PuroR: puromycin N-acetyltransferase; pac from Streptomyces alboniger; confers resistance to puromycin
   7995..8063    +  CDS            nef (fragment): NEF_HV1Z2 - Experimental evidence at protein level: Swiss-Prot protein existence level 1. Extracellular Nef protein targets CD4(+) T-lymphocytes for apoptosis by interacting with CXCR4 surface receptors. From Human immunodeficiency virus type 1 group M subtype D (isolate Z2/CDC-Z34) (HIV-1).
   8065..8298    +  LTR            3' LTR (ΔU3): self-inactivating 3' long terminal repeat (LTR) from HIV-1
   8370..8491    +  polyA_signal   SV40 poly(A) signal: SV40 polyadenylation signal
   8510..8645    +  rep_origin     SV40 ori: SV40 origin of replication
   8678..8696    -  promoter       T7 promoter: promoter for bacteriophage T7 RNA polymerase
   8704..8859    +  CDS            lacZα (fragment): LacZα fragment of β-galactosidase; lacZ fragment
   8867..9322    +  rep_origin     f1 ori (sequence partly withheld): f1 bacteriophage origin of replication; arrow indicates direction of (+) strand synthesis
