[The description below was written by a language model from this plasmid's Addgene catalogue record and pLannotate feature annotations shown in this document.]
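Description:
pLenti-tkd2MetGFP is a third-generation-style, self-inactivating HIV-1 lentiviral expression plasmid built on the pLentiCMV GFP Puro backbone, with a total size of about 9.3 kb. In bacteria it is maintained through a high-copy ColE1/pUC-type origin and selected with ampicillin via the β-lactamase gene. An f1 origin, an SV40 origin, T3 and T7 promoters and remnants of lac/lacZα sequence are also carried over from the parental cloning vector. The viral portion begins with an RSV promoter driving a truncated 5′ LTR, which allows Tat-independent production of the genomic RNA in packaging cells. This is followed by the Ψ packaging signal with a short gag fragment, the Rev response element for nuclear export of unspliced RNA, and the cPPT/CTS, which aids nuclear import of the reverse-transcribed genome. A ΔU3 3′ LTR, followed by an SV40 polyadenylation signal, closes the transfer cassette and disables LTR promoter activity after integration.

The payload is a roughly 0.7 kb fragment of human MET (the HGF receptor, c-Met) encoding only cytoplasmic-domain residues L1157 to S1390, inserted at a BamHI site. It is expressed from the CMV enhancer/promoter and fused at its C terminus to EGFP. A WPRE downstream of the fusion enhances transcript stability and expression. A separate mouse PGK promoter drives the puromycin N-acetyltransferase gene, so transduced mammalian cells can be selected with puromycin. The design suits stable or transient expression of a fluorescently tagged partial MET intracellular region in mammalian cells. The record does not state the specific experimental purpose, though the name suggests a tyrosine kinase domain subfragment.
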