Addgene plasmid #37562: pLenti-tkd2MetGFP
Depositing lab: David Rimm. Depositing organization: Yale University.
Backbone
  Vector backbone: pLentiCMV GFP Puro
  Backbone manufacturer: Eric Campeau Addgene Plasmid 17448
  Backbone size w/o insert (bp): 8608
  Total vector size (bp): 9324
  Vector type: Mammalian Expression, Lentiviral
  Selectable markers: Puromycin
Growth in bacteria
  Bacterial resistance: Ampicillin, 100 μg/mL
  Growth temperature: 37°C
  Growth strain: Stbl3
  Copy number: Unknown
Gene/Insert
  Gene/Insert name: MET
  Species: H. sapiens (human)
  Insert size (bp): 704
  Mutation: only contains cytoplasmic domain amino acids L1157-S1390
  Entrez Gene: MET (a.k.a. AUTS9, DA11, DFNB97, HGFR, RCCP2, c-Met)
  Promoter: CMV
  Tag / fusion protein: GFP (C terminal on insert)
  Cloning method: Restriction Enzyme; 5′ cloning site BamHI (not destroyed); 3′ cloning site BamHI (not destroyed)
  Sequencing primers: 5′ gacgccatccacgctgttttgacc
Terms and licenses: Academic/Nonprofit Terms; Industry Terms: Not Available to Industry
How to cite: pLenti-tkd2MetGFP was a gift from David Rimm (Addgene plasmid # 37562 ; http://n2t.net/addgene:37562 ; RRID:Addgene_37562)
