>Addgene plasmid #37562 | pLenti-tkd2MetGFP | addgene partial sequence | sequence record 48323 | CMV_fwd
AGCAGAGCTCGTTTAGTGAACCGTCAGATCGCCTGGAGACGCCATCCACGCTGTTTTGACCTCCATAGAA
GACACCGACTCTAGAGGATCCACCATGCTACCATACATGAAACATGGAGATCTTCGAAATTTCATTCGAA
ATGAGACTCATAATCCAACTGTAAAAGATCTTATTGGCTTTGGTCTTCAAGTAGCCAAAGGCATGAAATA
TCTTGCAAGCAAAAAGTTTGTCCACAGAGACTTGGCTGCAAGAAACTGTATGCTGGATGAAAAATTCACA
GTCAAGGTTGCTGATTTTGGTCTTGCCAGAGACATGTATGATAAAGAATACTATAGTGTACACAACAAAA
CAGGTGCAAAGCTGCCAGTGAAGTGGATGGCTTTGGAAAGTCTGCAAACTCAAAAGTTTACCACCAAGTC
AGATGTGTGGTCCTTTGGCGTGCTCCTCTGGGAGCTGATGACAAGAGGAGCCCCACCTTATCCTGACGTA
AACACCTTTGATATAACTGTTTACTTGTTGCAAGGGAGAAGACTCCTACAACCCGAATACTGCCCAGACC
CCTTATATGAAGTAATGCTAAAATGCTGGCACCCTAAAGCCGAAATGCGCCCATCCTTTTCTGAACTGGT
GTCCCGGATATCAGCGATCTTCTCTACTTTCATTGGGGAGCACTATGTCCATGTGAACGCTACTTATGTG
AACGTAAAATGTGTCGCTCCGTATCCTTCTCTGTTGTCATCAGAAGATAACGCTGATGATGAGGTGGACA
CACGACCAGCCTCCTTCTGGGAGACATCAGCGGATCCACCGGTCGCCACCATGGTGAGCAAGGGCGAGGA
GCTGTTCACCGGGGTGGTGCCCATCCTGGTCGAGCTGGACGGCGACGTAAACGGCCACAAGTTCAGCGTG
TCCGGCGAGGGCGAGGGCGATGCCACCTACGGCAAGCTGACCCTGAAGTTCATCTGCACCACCGGCAAGC
TGCCCGTGCCCTGGCCCACCCTCGTGACCACCCTGACCTACGG
