>Addgene plasmid #37562 | pLenti-tkd2MetGFP | addgene partial sequence | sequence record 48324 | EGFP-N 5'-CGTCGCCGTCCAGCTCGACCAG-3'
CGGGGATTTCCAAGTCTCCACCCCATTGACGTCAATGGGAGTTTGTTTTGGCACCAAAATCAACGGGACT
TTCCAAAATGTCGTAACAACTCCGCCCCATTGACGCAAATGGGCGGTAGGCGTGTACGGTGGGAGGTCTA
TATAAGCAGAGCTCGTTTAGTGAACCGTCAGATCGCCTGGAGACGCCATCCACGCTGTTTTGACCTCCAT
AGAAGACACCGACTCTAGAGGATCCACCATGCTACCATACATGAAACATGGAGATCTTCGAAATTTCATT
CGAAATGAGACTCATAATCCAACTGTAAAAGATCTTATTGGCTTTGGTCTTCAAGTAGCCAAAGGCATGA
AATATCTTGCAAGCAAAAAGTTTGTCCACAGAGACTTGGCTGCAAGAAACTGTATGCTGGATGAAAAATT
CACAGTCAAGGTTGCTGATTTTGGTCTTGCCAGAGACATGTATGATAAAGAATACTATAGTGTACACAAC
AAAACAGGTGCAAAGCTGCCAGTGAAGTGGATGGCTTTGGAAAGTCTGCAAACTCAAAAGTTTACCACCA
AGTCAGATGTGTGGTCCTTTGGCGTGCTCCTCTGGGAGCTGATGACAAGAGGAGCCCCACCTTATCCTGA
CGTAAACACCTTTGATATAACTGTTTACTTGTTGCAAGGGAGAAGACTCCTACAACCCGAATACTGCCCA
GACCCCTTATATGAAGTAATGCTAAAATGCTGGCACCCTAAAGCCGAAATGCGCCCATCCTTTTCTGAAC
TGGTGTCCCGGATATCAGCGATCTTCTCTACTTTCATTGGGGAGCACTATGTCCATGTGAACGCTACTTA
TGTGAACGTAAAATGTGTCGCTCCGTATCCTTCTCTGTTGTCATCAGAAGATAACGCTGATGATGAGGTG
GACACACGACCAGCCTCCTTCTGGGAGACATCAGCGGATCCACCGGTCGCCACCATGGTGAGCAAGGGCG
AG
